>Addgene plasmid #10735 | 134 pRcCMV RBAP2 HA | addgene partial sequence | sequence record 75580 | BGH_rev
TATAGAATAGGGCCCTCTAGAGTCGACCAGACATGATAAGATACATTGATGAGTTTGGACAAACCACAAC
TAGAATGCAGTGAAAAAAATGCTTTATTTGTGAAATTTGTGATGCTATTGCTTTATTTGTAACCATTATA
AGCTGCAATAAACAAGTTCTGCTTTAATAAGATCTGGATCCTCAGAGGGAGGCGTAGTCGGGCACGTCGT
AGGGGTAGGCAAGCTTCCTGCATTCTACAGCAAGTACATTTTGTGGGGGAGATGATGATGAGGGACTCAT
TCCAGTGTCTGATGAAGCAGATGACATGGAGGCTCCCGCATGAGACACTTCCCTGTCTTTCTTTTTTAAT
CTTTTTCTCCTCCTGTCTATGGTTGCAACTTCAGACTTCAAAGACATATAATATTTTCTGATTTCCTGTA
GTTTTTCTTGGAGAAATGAGATTCTCTCTGTACTGTTCATATTATCTAATTCATTGAGCTGAAAGCTCCA
TTTATATGTCCTAGGGGATGAATTCGGATGTTTTTCTCTGTGTTTATCTTTCTCTCCATCTTTGATGTGC
GGGGATATTCTTGCAGGAGATCGTGCAAGTTTCTGTGGCTTAGATACATTAAGATGCTTTACTGGGGTAC
ATTTACTTGAATTGTCTAGGACAGGAAGATCTTCACTATCACTGCTTTGTCCTGTTCCATTCTTTTCATT
TTTGGCTGCAGCACTTGTTCGCTTTGGGGTACGCTTTTGCTTTTTTGCCATTAATCCACTATTTCCATCA
CTTGGCCTCTTCTGACCCTTCTCTCTGCTCTCTCTCTCTTGTACAATTATACTACAGGTACCAGAGGCAA
CATTAGTTTCAAATCCATTT
