[The description below was written by a language model from this plasmid's Addgene catalogue record.]
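Description:
134 pRcCMV RBAP2 HA is a mammalian expression plasmid built on the Invitrogen Rc/CMV backbone (about 5.5 kb without insert). It is maintained in E. coli as a high-copy plasmid under ampicillin selection. It also carries a neomycin resistance marker, so transfected mammalian cells can be selected with G418, which permits stable lines as well as transient expression. The record does not list the promoter as a separate field, but the backbone name indicates the cytomegalovirus immediate-early promoter, the standard driver of strong constitutive expression in this vector family.

The payload is a human insert of roughly 3.5 kb named RBAP2, which the record maps to the Entrez gene ARID4A (also known as RBBP1 or RBP1, retinoblastoma-binding protein 1). The insert was cloned between NotI and XbaI sites, both of which were preserved and so remain available for excising or transferring the fragment. An HA epitope tag is fused to the C terminus of the encoded protein, allowing detection or immunoprecipitation with anti-HA antibodies without a protein-specific antibody. T7 and SP6 are listed as the 5′ and 3′ sequencing primers, so these sites flank the cloning region.

The record gives no specific purpose and includes no feature table, so details such as whether the insert is the full-length coding sequence cannot be confirmed. The design suits overexpression of HA-tagged ARID4A in mammalian cells, for example to examine its expression, localisation or protein interactions.
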