Addgene plasmid #10735: 134 pRcCMV RBAP2 HA
Depositing lab: William Sellers. Depositing organization: Dana-Farber Cancer Institute.
Backbone
  Vector backbone: Rc/CMV
  Backbone manufacturer: Invitrogen
  Backbone size w/o insert (bp): 5542
  Vector type: Mammalian Expression
  Selectable markers: Neomycin (select with G418)
Growth in bacteria
  Bacterial resistance: Ampicillin, 100 μg/mL
  Growth temperature: 37°C
  Growth strain: DH5alpha
  Copy number: High Copy
Gene/Insert
  Gene/Insert name: RBAP2
  Species: H. sapiens (human)
  Insert size (bp): 3500
  Entrez Gene: ARID4A (a.k.a. RBBP-1, RBBP1, RBP-1, RBP1)
  Tag / fusion protein: HA (C terminal on insert)
  Cloning method: Restriction Enzyme; 5′ cloning site NotI (not destroyed); 3′ cloning site XbaI (not destroyed)
  Sequencing primers: 5′ T7; 3′ SP6
Terms and licenses: Academic/Nonprofit Terms; Industry Terms: Not Available to Industry
How to cite: 134 pRcCMV RBAP2 HA was a gift from William Sellers (Addgene plasmid # 10735 ; http://n2t.net/addgene:10735 ; RRID:Addgene_10735)
